Addgene plasmid #198444: gZiPro W50F
Purpose: Activity/inhibition assays, 19F-NMR assignment
Depositing lab: Ute Hellmich & Tanja Schirmeister. Depositing organization: Johannes Gutenberg-Universitaet Mainz. Publication: The effects of allosteric and competitive inhibitors on ZIKV protease conformational dynamics explored through smFRET, nanoDSF, DSF, and (19)F NMR. Maus H, Hammerschmidt SJ, Hinze G, Barthels F, Perez Carrillo VH, Hellmich UA, Basche T, Schirmeister T. Eur J Med Chem. 2023 Oct 5;258:115573. doi: 10.1016/j.ejmech.2023.115573. Epub 2023 Jun 21. PubMed 37379675.
Backbone
  Vector backbone: pET11a
  Backbone manufacturer: MilliporeSigma (Novagen)
  Backbone size w/o insert (bp): 5677
  Vector type: Bacterial Expression
Growth in bacteria
  Bacterial resistance: Ampicillin, 100 μg/mL
  Growth temperature: 37°C
  Growth strain: DH5alpha
  Copy number: High Copy
Gene/Insert
  Gene/Insert name: glycine linked Zika virus NS2B-NS3 (alt name: glycine linked ZIKV NS2Bcf-NS3pro)
  Species: Zika Virus (KJ776791.2)
  Insert size (bp): 795
  Mutation: R95*A, W50F
  Promoter: T7 promoter
  Tag / fusion protein: His6-TEV (N terminal on insert)
  Cloning method: Restriction Enzyme; 5′ cloning site NdeI (not destroyed); 3′ cloning site BamHI (not destroyed)
  Sequencing primers: 5′ T7 prom; 3′ T7 term
Terms and licenses: Academic/Nonprofit Terms; Industry Terms: Not Available to Industry
How to cite: gZiPro W50F was a gift from Ute Hellmich & Tanja Schirmeister (Addgene plasmid # 198444 ; http://n2t.net/addgene:198444 ; RRID:Addgene_198444)
