[The description below was written by a language model from this plasmid's Addgene catalogue record and pLannotate feature annotations shown in this document.]
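Description:
gZiPro W50F is a bacterial expression plasmid built on the pET11a backbone for producing a Zika virus protease variant in E. coli. It is maintained through a ColE1/pMB1-type origin accompanied by the pBR322 bom region and the rop gene, and is selected with ampicillin through the β-lactamase gene. The record lists it as high copy, although rop normally moderates copy number. Several tetracycline-resistance fragments and the tet promoter appear in the feature table. These are non-functional remnants of the pBR322 ancestry of pET vectors rather than usable markers.

The insert, cloned between NdeI and BamHI, encodes the "glycine-linked" ZIKV protease, in which the NS2B cofactor region is joined to the NS3 protease domain by a glycine linker to give a single-chain enzyme. It carries an N-terminal His6 tag followed by a TEV cleavage site for affinity purification and tag removal. The automated annotation matches this region to the Zika polyprotein. Its accompanying text about NS5 is generic to that polyprotein entry and does not describe this insert. The short "SET1" hit downstream probably reflects residual T7 gene 10 vector sequence before the T7 terminator, not an intended fusion.

Expression is driven by the T7 promoter with an adjacent lac operator and the T7 gene 10 ribosome binding site. The plasmid-borne lacI keeps transcription repressed until IPTG induction in a host supplying T7 RNA polymerase.

Two mutations are recorded, R95*A and W50F; the record does not explain their rationale. The stated uses are activity and inhibition assays and 19F-NMR assignment, which suggests the tryptophan substitution helps assign individual resonances.
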