Features (pLannotate 1.2.2; 19 found; start..end, strand, type, name):
    104..208     +  promoter       AmpR promoter: bla
    209..1069    +  CDS            AmpR: β-lactamase; bla; confers resistance to ampicillin, carbenicillin, and related antibiotics
   1240..1828    +  rep_origin     ori: high-copy-number ColE1/pMB1/pBR322/pUC origin of replication
   2014..2153    -  misc_feature   bom: basis of mobility region from pBR322
   2255..2446    -  CDS            rop: Rop protein, which maintains plasmids at low copy number; rop
   2463..2843    +  CDS            YPB1_ECOLX: Protein predicted: Swiss-Prot protein existence level 4. From Escherichia coli.
   3085..3709    -  CDS            TcR (fragment): tetracycline efflux protein; tet; confers resistance to tetracycline
   3724..3745    -  protein_bind   CAP binding site: CAP binding activates transcription in the presence of cAMP. E. coli catabolite activator protein
   3758..4840    -  CDS            lacI: lac repressor; lacI; The lac repressor binds to the lac operator to inhibit transcription in E. coli. This inhibition can be relieved by adding lactose or isopropyl-β-D-thiogalactopyranoside (IPTG).
   4841..4918    -  promoter       lacI promoter: lacI
   4926..5205    -  CDS            TcR (fragment): tetracycline efflux protein; tet; confers resistance to tetracycline
   5227..5245    +  promoter       T7 promoter: promoter for bacteriophage T7 RNA polymerase
   5246..5270    +  protein_bind   lac operator: The lac repressor binds to the lac operator to inhibit transcription in E. coli. This inhibition can be relieved by adding lactose or isopropyl-β-D-thiogalactopyranoside (IPTG). lac repressor encoded by lacI
   5285..5307    +  RBS            RBS: efficient ribosome binding site from bacteriophage T7 gene 10 (Olins and Rangwala, 1989)
   5375..6097    +  CDS            POLG_ZIKVF (fragment): Experimental evidence at protein level: Swiss-Prot protein existence level 1. [RNA-directed RNA polymerase NS5]: Replicates the viral (+) and (-) RNA genome, and performs the capping of genomes in the cytoplasm (PubMed:30951555). Methylates viral RNA cap at guanine N-7 and ribose 2'-O positions. Once sufficient NS5 is expressed, binds to the cap-proximal structure and inhibits further translation of the viral genome (By similarity). Besides its role in RNA genome replication, also prevents the establishment of a cellular antiviral state by blocking the interferon-alpha/beta (IFN-alpha/beta) si
   6108..6157    +  CDS            SET1 (fragment): solubility-enhancement tag derived from T7 phage gene 10B
   6165..6212    +  terminator     T7 terminator: transcription terminator for bacteriophage T7 RNA polymerase
   6235..6339    -  CDS            TcR (fragment): tetracycline efflux protein; tet; confers resistance to tetracycline
   6387..6415    -  promoter       tet promoter: E. coli promoter for tetracycline efflux protein gene
>Addgene plasmid #198444 | gZiPro W50F | addgene full sequence | sequence record 389009 | Addgene NGS Result
TTCTTGAAGACGAAAGGGCCTCGTGATACGCCTATTTTTATAGGTTAATGTCATGATAATAATGGTTTCT
TAGACGTCAGGTGGCACTTTTCGGGGAAATGTGCGCGGAACCCCTATTTGTTTATTTTTCTAAATACATT
CAAATATGTATCCGCTCATGAGACAATAACCCTGATAAATGCTTCAATAATATTGAAAAAGGAAGAGTAT
GAGTATTCAACATTTCCGTGTCGCCCTTATTCCCTTTTTTGCGGCATTTTGCCTTCCTGTTTTTGCTCAC
CCAGAAACGCTGGTGAAAGTAAAAGATGCTGAAGATCAGTTGGGTGCACGAGTGGGTTACATCGAACTGG
ATCTCAACAGCGGTAAGATCCTTGAGAGTTTTCGCCCCGAAGAACGTTTTCCAATGATGAGCACTTTTAA
AGTTCTGCTATGTGGCGCGGTATTATCCCGTGTTGACGCCGGGCAAGAGCAACTCGGTCGCCGCATACAC
TATTCTCAGAATGACTTGGTTGAGTACTCACCAGTCACAGAAAAGCATCTTACGGATGGCATGACAGTAA
GAGAATTATGCAGTGCTGCCATAACCATGAGTGATAACACTGCGGCCAACTTACTTCTGACAACGATCGG
AGGACCGAAGGAGCTAACCGCTTTTTTGCACAACATGGGGGATCATGTAACTCGCCTTGATCGTTGGGAA
CCGGAGCTGAATGAAGCCATACCAAACGACGAGCGTGACACCACGATGCCTGCAGCAATGGCAACAACGT
TGCGCAAACTATTAACTGGCGAACTACTTACTCTAGCTTCCCGGCAACAATTAATAGACTGGATGGAGGC
GGATAAAGTTGCAGGACCACTTCTGCGCTCGGCCCTTCCGGCTGGCTGGTTTATTGCTGATAAATCTGGA
GCCGGTGAGCGTGGGTCTCGCGGTATCATTGCAGCACTGGGGCCAGATGGTAAGCCCTCCCGTATCGTAG
TTATCTACACGACGGGGAGTCAGGCAACTATGGATGAACGAAATAGACAGATCGCTGAGATAGGTGCCTC
ACTGATTAAGCATTGGTAACTGTCAGACCAAGTTTACTCATATATACTTTAGATTGATTTAAAACTTCAT
TTTTAATTTAAAAGGATCTAGGTGAAGATCCTTTTTGATAATCTCATGACCAAAATCCCTTAACGTGAGT
TTTCGTTCCACTGAGCGTCAGACCCCGTAGAAAAGATCAAAGGATCTTCTTGAGATCCTTTTTTTCTGCG
CGTAATCTGCTGCTTGCAAACAAAAAAACCACCGCTACCAGCGGTGGTTTGTTTGCCGGATCAAGAGCTA
CCAACTCTTTTTCCGAAGGTAACTGGCTTCAGCAGAGCGCAGATACCAAATACTGTCCTTCTAGTGTAGC
CGTAGTTAGGCCACCACTTCAAGAACTCTGTAGCACCGCCTACATACCTCGCTCTGCTAATCCTGTTACC
AGTGGCTGCTGCCAGTGGCGATAAGTCGTGTCTTACCGGGTTGGACTCAAGACGATAGTTACCGGATAAG
GCGCAGCGGTCGGGCTGAACGGGGGGTTCGTGCACACAGCCCAGCTTGGAGCGAACGACCTACACCGAAC
TGAGATACCTACAGCGTGAGCTATGAGAAAGCGCCACGCTTCCCGAAGGGAGAAAGGCGGACAGGTATCC
GGTAAGCGGCAGGGTCGGAACAGGAGAGCGCACGAGGGAGCTTCCAGGGGGAAACGCCTGGTATCTTTAT
AGTCCTGTCGGGTTTCGCCACCTCTGACTTGAGCGTCGATTTTTGTGATGCTCGTCAGGGGGGCGGAGCC
TATGGAAAAACGCCAGCAACGCGGCCTTTTTACGGTTCCTGGCCTTTTGCTGGCCTTTTGCTCACATGTT
CTTTCCTGCGTTATCCCCTGATTCTGTGGATAACCGTATTACCGCCTTTGAGTGAGCTGATACCGCTCGC
CGCAGCCGAACGACCGAGCGCAGCGAGTCAGTGAGCGAGGAAGCGGAAGAGCGCCTGATGCGGTATTTTC
TCCTTACGCATCTGTGCGGTATTTCACACCGCAATGGTGCACTCTCAGTACAATCTGCTCTGATGCCGCA
TAGTTAAGCCAGTATACACTCCGCTATCGCTACGTGACTGGGTCATGGCTGCGCCCCGACACCCGCCAAC
ACCCGCTGACGCGCCCTGACGGGCTTGTCTGCTCCCGGCATCCGCTTACAGACAAGCTGTGACCGTCTCC
GGGAGCTGCATGTGTCAGAGGTTTTCACCGTCATCACCGAAACGCGCGAGGCAGCTGCGGTAAAGCTCAT
CAGCGTGGTCGTGAAGCGATTCACAGATGTCTGCCTGTTCATCCGCGTCCAGCTCGTTGAGTTTCTCCAG
AAGCGTTAATGTCTGGCTTCTGATAAAGCGGGCCATGTTAAGGGCGGTTTTTTCCTGTTTGGTCACTGAT
GCCTCCGTGTAAGGGGGATTTCTGTTCATGGGGGTAATGATACCGATGAAACGAGAGAGGATGCTCACGA
TACGGGTTACTGATGATGAACATGCCCGGTTACTGGAACGTTGTGAGGGTAAACAACTGGCGGTATGGAT
GCGGCGGGACCAGAGAAAAATCACTCAGGGTCAATGCCAGCGCTTCGTTAATACAGATGTAGGTGTTCCA
CAGGGTAGCCAGCAGCATCCTGCGATGCAGATCCGGAACATAATGGTGCAGGGCGCTGACTTCCGCGTTT
CCAGACTTTACGAAACACGGAAACCGAAGACCATTCATGTTGTTGCTCAGGTCGCAGACGTTTTGCAGCA
GCAGTCGCTTCACGTTCGCTCGCGTATCGGTGATTCATTCTGCTAACCAGTAAGGCAACCCCGCCAGCCT
AGCCGGGTCCTCAACGACAGGAGCACGATCATGCGCACCCGTGGCCAGGACCCAACGCTGCCCGAGATGC
GCCGCGTGCGGCTGCTGGAGATGGCGGACGCGATGGATATGTTCTGCCAAGGGTTGGTTTGCGCATTCAC
AGTTCTCCGCAAGAATTGATTGGCTCCAATTCTTGGAGTGGTGAATCCGTTAGCGAGGTGCCGCCGGCTT
CCATTCAGGTCGAGGTGGCCCGGCTCCATGCACCGCGACGCAACGCGGGGAGGCAGACAAGGTATAGGGC
GGCGCCTACAATCCATGCCAACCCGTTCCATGTGCTCGCCGAGGCGGCATAAATCGCCGTGACGATCAGC
GGTCCAATGATCGAAGTTAGGCTGGTAAGAGCCGCGAGCGATCCTTGAAGCTGTCCCTGATGGTCGTCAT
CTACCTGCCTGGACAGCATGGCCTGCAACGCGGGCATCCCGATGCCGCCGGAAGCGAGAAGAATCATAAT
GGGGAAGGCCATCCAGCCTCGCGTCGCGAACGCCAGCAAGACGTAGCCCAGCGCGTCGGCCGCCATGCCG
GCGATAATGGCCTGCTTCTCGCCGAAACGTTTGGTGGCGGGACCAGTGACGAAGGCTTGAGCGAGGGCGT
GCAAGATTCCGAATACCGCAAGCGACAGGCCGATCATCGTCGCGCTCCAGCGAAAGCGGTCCTCGCCGAA
AATGACCCAGAGCGCTGCCGGCACCTGTCCTACGAGTTGCATGATAAAGAAGACAGTCATAAGTGCGGCG
ACGATAGTCATGCCCCGCGCCCACCGGAAGGAGCTGACTGGGTTGAAGGCTCTCAAGGGCATCGGTCGAG
ATCCCGGTGCCTAATGAGTGAGCTAACTTACATTAATTGCGTTGCGCTCACTGCCCGCTTTCCAGTCGGG
AAACCTGTCGTGCCAGCTGCATTAATGAATCGGCCAACGCGCGGGGAGAGGCGGTTTGCGTATTGGGCGC
CAGGGTGGTTTTTCTTTTCACCAGTGAGACGGGCAACAGCTGATTGCCCTTCACCGCCTGGCCCTGAGAG
AGTTGCAGCAAGCGGTCCACGCTGGTTTGCCCCAGCAGGCGAAAATCCTGTTTGATGGTGGTTAACGGCG
GGATATAACATGAGCTGTCTTCGGTATCGTCGTATCCCACTACCGAGATATCCGCACCAACGCGCAGCCC
GGACTCGGTAATGGCGCGCATTGCGCCCAGCGCCATCTGATCGTTGGCAACCAGCATCGCAGTGGGAACG
ATGCCCTCATTCAGCATTTGCATGGTTTGTTGAAAACCGGACATGGCACTCCAGTCGCCTTCCCGTTCCG
CTATCGGCTGAATTTGATTGCGAGTGAGATATTTATGCCAGCCAGCCAGACGCAGACGCGCCGAGACAGA
ACTTAATGGGCCCGCTAACAGCGCGATTTGCTGGTGACCCAATGCGACCAGATGCTCCACGCCCAGTCGC
GTACCGTCTTCATGGGAGAAAATAATACTGTTGATGGGTGTCTGGTCAGAGACATCAAGAAATAACGCCG
GAACATTAGTGCAGGCAGCTTCCACAGCAATGGCATCCTGGTCATCCAGCGGATAGTTAATGATCAGCCC
ACTGACGCGTTGCGCGAGAAGATTGTGCACCGCCGCTTTACAGGCTTCGACGCCGCTTCGTTCTACCATC
GACACCACCACGCTGGCACCCAGTTGATCGGCGCGAGATTTAATCGCCGCGACAATTTGCGACGGCGCGT
GCAGGGCCAGACTGGAGGTGGCAACGCCAATCAGCAACGACTGTTTGCCCGCCAGTTGTTGTGCCACGCG
GTTGGGAATGTAATTCAGCTCCGCCATCGCCGCTTCCACTTTTTCCCGCGTTTTCGCAGAAACGTGGCTG
GCCTGGTTCACCACGCGGGAAACGGTCTGATAAGAGACACCGGCATACTCTGCGACATCGTATAACGTTA
CTGGTTTCACATTCACCACCCTGAATTGACTCTCTTCCGGGCGCTATCATGCCATACCGCGAAAGGTTTT
GCGCCATTCGATGGTGTCCGGGATCTCGACGCTCTCCCTTATGCGACTCCTGCATTAGGAAGCAGCCCAG
TAGTAGGTTGAGGCCGTTGAGCACCGCCGCCGCAAGGAATGGTGCATGCAAGGAGATGGCGCCCAACAGT
CCCCCGGCCACGGGGCCTGCCACCATACCCACGCCGAAACAAGCGCTCATGAGCCCGAAGTGGCGAGCCC
GATCTTCCCCATCGGTGATGTCGGCGATATAGGCGCCAGCAACCGCACCTGTGGCGCCGGTGATGCCGGC
CACGATGCGTCCGGCGTAGAGGATCGAGATCTCGATCCCGCGAAATTAATACGACTCACTATAGGGGAAT
TGTGAGCGGATAACAATTCCCCTCTAGAAATAATTTTGTTTAACTTTAAGAAGGAGATATACATATGGGT
AGCAGCCATCATCATCATCACCACGGCAGCGAGAACCTGTACTTTCAAGGCAGCGACATGTATATCGAGC
GTGCGGGCGACATTACCTGGGAAAAGGATGCGGAAGTTACCGGTAACAGCCCGCGTCTGGATGTTGCGCT
GGACGAAAGCGGTGACTTCAGCCTGGTTGAAGACGATGGTCCGCCGATGGCTGGCGGTGGTGGTAGCGGC
GGTGGCGGTAGCGGCGCGCTGTGGGACGTGCCGGCGCCGAAGGAAGTGAAAAAGGGCGAAACCACCGACG
GTGTTTACCGTGTGATGACCCGTCGTCTGCTGGGTAGCACCCAGGTTGGTGTTGGTGTGATGCAGGAAGG
TGTTTTCCACACCATGTTTCACGTTACCAAGGGTAGCGCGCTGCGTAGCGGCGAAGGTCGTCTGGACCCG
TATTGGGGTGATGTTAAGCAGGACCTGGTTAGCTACTGCGGTCCGTGGAAACTGGACGCGGCGTGGGATG
GTCACAGCGAAGTGCAGCTGCTGGCGGTTCCGCCGGGTGAACGTGCGCGTAACATCCAGACCCTGCCGGG
TATCTTCAAAACCAAGGACGGCGATATTGGTGCGGTTGCGCTGGATTATCCGGCGGGCACCAGCGGTAGC
CCGATTCTGGACAAATGCGGCCGTGTTATTGGCCTGTACGGTAACGGCGTTGTGATCAAGAACGGTAGCT
ACGTTAGCGCGATCACCCAGGGTCGTCGTGAGGAAGAAACCCCGGTGGAGTGCTTTGAACCGAGCATGCT
GAAAAAATAAGGATCCGGCTGCTAACAAAGCCCGAAAGGAAGCTGAGTTGGCTGCTGCCACCGCTGAGCA
ATAACTAGCATAACCCCTTGGGGCCTCTAAACGGGTCTTGAGGGGTTTTTTGCTGAAAGGAGGAACTATA
TCCGGATATCCCGCAAGAGGCCCGGCAGTACCGGCATAACCAAGCCTATGCCTACAGCATCCAGGGTGAC
GGTGCCGAGGATGACGATGAGCGCATTGTTAGATTTCATACACGGTGCCTGACTGCGTTAGCAATTTAAC
TGTGATAAACTACCGCATTAAAGCTTATCGATGATAAGCTGTCAAACATGAGAA
